Addgene plasmid #84902: pAG416-Gal-PA50
Purpose: induce expression of dipeptide repeat PA in yeast
Depositing lab: Aaron Gitler. Depositing organization: Stanford University. Publication: Modifiers of C9orf72 dipeptide repeat toxicity connect nucleocytoplasmic transport defects to FTD/ALS. Jovicic A, Mertens J, Boeynaems S, Bogaert E, Chai N, Yamada SB, Paul JW 3rd, Sun S, Herdy JR, Bieri G, Kramer NJ, Gage FH, Van Den Bosch L, Robberecht W, Gitler AD. Nat Neurosci. 2015 Sep;18(9):1226-9. doi: 10.1038/nn.4085. PubMed 26308983.
Backbone
  Vector backbone: pAG416-Gal-ccdB
  Backbone manufacturer: Susan Lindquist (Addgene plasmid # 14147)
  Backbone size w/o insert (bp): 5647
  Vector type: Yeast Expression
  Selectable markers: URA3
Growth in bacteria
  Bacterial resistance: Ampicillin, 100 μg/mL
  Growth temperature: 37°C
  Growth strain: DH5alpha
  Copy number: Unknown
Gene/Insert
  Gene/Insert name: PA50 (alt name: C9orf72 dipeptide)
  Species: Synthetic
  Insert size (bp): 378
  Entrez Gene: C9orf72 (a.k.a. ALSFTD, DENND9, DENNL72, FTDALS, FTDALS1)
  Promoter: GAL1
  Tag / fusion protein: Myc (C terminal on insert); FLAG (C terminal on insert)
  Cloning method: Gateway Cloning
  Sequencing primers: 5′ T3; 3′ T7
Terms and licenses: Academic/Nonprofit Terms; Industry Terms: Not Available to Industry
How to cite: pAG416-Gal-PA50 was a gift from Aaron Gitler (Addgene plasmid # 84902 ; http://n2t.net/addgene:84902 ; RRID:Addgene_84902)
