[The description below was written by a language model from this plasmid's Addgene catalogue record and pLannotate feature annotations shown in this document.]
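Description:
pAG416-Gal-PA50 is a yeast expression plasmid built by Gateway recombination into the pAG416-Gal-ccdB destination vector, giving a 6,036 bp E. coli–S. cerevisiae shuttle construct. In yeast it is maintained through a CEN6/ARS element, which makes it a centromeric, low-copy episome, and it is selected by complementation of uracil auxotrophy with URA3 under its own promoter (a marker that can also be counterselected with 5-FOA). In bacteria it replicates from a high-copy ColE1/pUC-type origin and confers ampicillin resistance through β-lactamase. An f1 origin and remnants of the pBluescript-style lac/lacZα region and multiple cloning site are also annotated as backbone carry-over.

The payload is a synthetic 378 bp insert, PA50, which by its name and stated purpose encodes a 50-repeat proline-alanine dipeptide repeat protein of the kind linked to the C9orf72 gene. It sits between attB1 and attB2 sites left by the Gateway reaction. The catalogue lists C-terminal Myc and FLAG tags; the feature table detects a FLAG-type epitope just upstream of attB2 but does not annotate the Myc tag. Expression is driven by the GAL1 promoter, seen in the annotation as a Gal4-responsive UAS plus a GAL1-derived core promoter fragment, and is terminated by the CYC1 terminator. Transcription is therefore induced by galactose. Flanking T3 and T7 promoters serve as sequencing primer sites.

The plasmid is intended for inducible expression of the PA dipeptide repeat in yeast. It was deposited with a study of modifiers of C9orf72 dipeptide repeat toxicity in FTD/ALS and their connection to nucleocytoplasmic transport defects.
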