Features (pLannotate 1.2.2; 25 found; start..end, strand, type, name):
     70..573     -  misc_feature   CEN/ARS: S. cerevisiae CEN6 centromere fused to an autonomously replicating sequence
    610..714     +  promoter       AmpR promoter: bla
    715..1575    +  CDS            AmpR: β-lactamase; bla; confers resistance to ampicillin, carbenicillin, and related antibiotics
   1746..2334    +  rep_origin     ori: high-copy-number ColE1/pMB1/pBR322/pUC origin of replication
   2517..2609    +  CDS            lacI (fragment): lac repressor; lacI; The lac repressor binds to the lac operator to inhibit transcription in E. coli. This inhibition can be relieved by adding lactose or isopropyl-β-D-thiogalactopyranoside (IPTG).
   2622..2643    +  protein_bind   CAP binding site: CAP binding activates transcription in the presence of cAMP. E. coli catabolite activator protein
   2658..2688    +  promoter       lac promoter: promoter for the E. coli lac operon
   2696..2712    +  protein_bind   lac operator: The lac repressor binds to the lac operator to inhibit transcription in E. coli. This inhibition can be relieved by adding lactose or isopropyl-β-D-thiogalactopyranoside (IPTG). lac repressor encoded by lacI
   2757..2775    +  promoter       T3 promoter: promoter for bacteriophage T3 RNA polymerase
   2799..2916    +  protein_bind   UAS: upstream activating sequence mediating Gal4-dependent induction Gal4
   3164..3240    +  promoter       TPGI promoter (fragment): S. cerevisiae GAL1 promoter modified to contain two copies of the tet operator (Ellis et al., 2009)
   3255..3275    +  misc_feature   MCS (fragment): pBluescript multiple cloning site
   3279..3303    +  protein_bind   attB1: mutant version of attB; recombination site for the Gateway® BP reaction BP Clonase™
   3666..3689    +  CDS            3xFLAG (fragment): three tandem FLAG® epitope tags
   3700..3724    -  protein_bind   attB2: mutant version of attB; recombination site for the Gateway® BP reaction BP Clonase™
   3728..3775    +  misc_feature   MCS (fragment): pBluescript multiple cloning site
   3776..4023    +  terminator     CYC1 terminator: S. cerevisiae CYC1; transcription terminator for CYC1
   4042..4060    -  promoter       T7 promoter: promoter for bacteriophage T7 RNA polymerase
   4068..4223    +  CDS            lacZα (fragment): LacZα fragment of β-galactosidase; lacZ fragment
   4231..4686    +  rep_origin     f1 ori (sequence partly withheld): f1 bacteriophage origin of replication; arrow indicates direction of (+) strand synthesis
   4687..4738    -  misc_feature   bom (fragment): basis of mobility region from pBR322
   4817..5620    -  CDS            URA3: orotidine-5'-phosphate decarboxylase, required for uracil biosynthesis; S. cerevisiae URA3; yeast auxotrophic marker, counterselectable with 5-fluoroorotic acid (5-FOA)
   5621..5836    -  promoter       URA3 promoter: S. cerevisiae URA3
   5851..5900    -  misc_feature   bom (fragment): basis of mobility region from pBR322
   6002..1       -  CDS            rop (fragment) (across the origin): Rop protein, which maintains plasmids at low copy number; rop
>Addgene plasmid #84902 | pAG416-Gal-PA50 | depositor full sequence | sequence record 166529 | pAG416-Gal-PA50 sequence 6036 bps
GACGAAAGGGCCTCGTGATACGCCTATTTTTATAGGTTAATGTCATGATAATAATGGTTTCTTAGGACGG
ATCGCTTGCCTGTAACTTACACGCGCCTCGTATCTTTTAATGATGGAATAATTTGGGAATTTACTCTGTG
TTTATTTATTTTTATGTTTTGTATTTGGATTTTAGAAAGTAAATAAAGAAGGTAGAAGAGTTACGGAATG
AAGAAAAAAAAATAAACAAAGGTTTAAAAAATTTCAACAAAAAGCGTACTTTACATATATATTTATTAGA
CAAGAAAAGCAGATTAAATAGATATACATTCGATTAACGATAAGTAAAATGTAAAATCACAGGATTTTCG
TGTGTGGTCTTCTACACAGACAAGATGAAACAATTCGGCATTAATACCTGAGAGCAGGAAGAGCAAGATA
AAAGGTAGTATTTGTTGGCGATCCCCCTAGAGTCTTTTACATCTTCGGAAAACAAAAACTATTTTTTCTT
TAATTTCTTTTTTTACTTTCTATTTTTAATTTATATATTTATATTAAAAAATTTAAATTATAATTATTTT
TATAGCACGTGATGAAAAGGACCCAGGTGGCACTTTTCGGGGAAATGTGCGCGGAACCCCTATTTGTTTA
TTTTTCTAAATACATTCAAATATGTATCCGCTCATGAGACAATAACCCTGATAAATGCTTCAATAATATT
GAAAAAGGAAGAGTATGAGTATTCAACATTTCCGTGTCGCCCTTATTCCCTTTTTTGCGGCATTTTGCCT
TCCTGTTTTTGCTCACCCAGAAACGCTGGTGAAAGTAAAAGATGCTGAAGATCAGTTGGGTGCACGAGTG
GGTTACATCGAACTGGATCTCAACAGCGGTAAGATCCTTGAGAGTTTTCGCCCCGAAGAACGTTTTCCAA
TGATGAGCACTTTTAAAGTTCTGCTATGTGGCGCGGTATTATCCCGTATTGACGCCGGGCAAGAGCAACT
CGGTCGCCGCATACACTATTCTCAGAATGACTTGGTTGAGTACTCACCAGTCACAGAAAAGCATCTTACG
GATGGCATGACAGTAAGAGAATTATGCAGTGCTGCCATAACCATGAGTGATAACACTGCGGCCAACTTAC
TTCTGACAACGATCGGAGGACCGAAGGAGCTAACCGCTTTTTTGCACAACATGGGGGATCATGTAACTCG
CCTTGATCGTTGGGAACCGGAGCTGAATGAAGCCATACCAAACGACGAGCGTGACACCACGATGCCTGTA
GCAATGGCAACAACGTTGCGCAAACTATTAACTGGCGAACTACTTACTCTAGCTTCCCGGCAACAATTAA
TAGACTGGATGGAGGCGGATAAAGTTGCAGGACCACTTCTGCGCTCGGCCCTTCCGGCTGGCTGGTTTAT
TGCTGATAAATCTGGAGCCGGTGAGCGTGGGTCTCGCGGTATCATTGCAGCACTGGGGCCAGATGGTAAG
CCCTCCCGTATCGTAGTTATCTACACGACGGGGAGTCAGGCAACTATGGATGAACGAAATAGACAGATCG
CTGAGATAGGTGCCTCACTGATTAAGCATTGGTAACTGTCAGACCAAGTTTACTCATATATACTTTAGAT
TGATTTAAAACTTCATTTTTAATTTAAAAGGATCTAGGTGAAGATCCTTTTTGATAATCTCATGACCAAA
ATCCCTTAACGTGAGTTTTCGTTCCACTGAGCGTCAGACCCCGTAGAAAAGATCAAAGGATCTTCTTGAG
ATCCTTTTTTTCTGCGCGTAATCTGCTGCTTGCAAACAAAAAAACCACCGCTACCAGCGGTGGTTTGTTT
GCCGGATCAAGAGCTACCAACTCTTTTTCCGAAGGTAACTGGCTTCAGCAGAGCGCAGATACCAAATACT
GTCCTTCTAGTGTAGCCGTAGTTAGGCCACCACTTCAAGAACTCTGTAGCACCGCCTACATACCTCGCTC
TGCTAATCCTGTTACCAGTGGCTGCTGCCAGTGGCGATAAGTCGTGTCTTACCGGGTTGGACTCAAGACG
ATAGTTACCGGATAAGGCGCAGCGGTCGGGCTGAACGGGGGGTTCGTGCACACAGCCCAGCTTGGAGCGA
ACGACCTACACCGAACTGAGATACCTACAGCGTGAGCTATGAGAAAGCGCCACGCTTCCCGAAGGGAGAA
AGGCGGACAGGTATCCGGTAAGCGGCAGGGTCGGAACAGGAGAGCGCACGAGGGAGCTTCCAGGGGGAAA
CGCCTGGTATCTTTATAGTCCTGTCGGGTTTCGCCACCTCTGACTTGAGCGTCGATTTTTGTGATGCTCG
TCAGGGGGGCGGAGCCTATGGAAAAACGCCAGCAACGCGGCCTTTTTACGGTTCCTGGCCTTTTGCTGGC
CTTTTGCTCACATGTTCTTTCCTGCGTTATCCCCTGATTCTGTGGATAACCGTATTACCGCCTTTGAGTG
AGCTGATACCGCTCGCCGCAGCCGAACGACCGAGCGCAGCGAGTCAGTGAGCGAGGAAGCGGAAGAGCGC
CCAATACGCAAACCGCCTCTCCCCGCGCGTTGGCCGATTCATTAATGCAGCTGGCACGACAGGTTTCCCG
ACTGGAAAGCGGGCAGTGAGCGCAACGCAATTAATGTGAGTTACCTCACTCATTAGGCACCCCAGGCTTT
ACACTTTATGCTTCCGGCTCCTATGTTGTGTGGAATTGTGAGCGGATAACAATTTCACACAGGAAACAGC
TATGACCATGATTACGCCAAGCGCGCAATTAACCCTCACTAAAGGGAACAAAAGCTGGAGCTCTAGTACG
GATTAGAAGCCGCCGAGCGGGTGACAGCCCTCCGAAGGAAGACTCTCCTCCGTGCGTCCTCGTCTTCACC
GGTCGCGTTCCTGAAACGCAGATGTGCCTCGCGCCGCACTGCTCCGAACAATAAAGATTCTACAATACTA
GCTTTTATGGTTATGAAGAGGAAAAATTGGCAGTAACCTGGCCCCACAAACCTTCAAATGAACGAATCAA
ATTAACAACCATAGGATGATAATGCGATTAGTTTTTTAGCCTTATTTCTGGGGTAATTAATCAGCGAAGC
GATGATTTTTGATCTATTAACAGATATATAAATGCAAAAACTGCATAACCACTTTAACTAATACTTTCAA
CATTTTCAGTTTGTATTACTTCTTATTCAAATGTAATAAAAGTATCAACAAAAAATTGTTAATATACCTC
TATACTTTAACGTCAAGGAGAAAAAACCCCGGATTCTAGAACTAGTGGATCCCCCATCACAAGTTTGTAC
AAAAAAGCAGGCTTCGAATTCACCATGGCACCTGCTCCAGCACCTGCACCTGCACCTGCACCTGCTCCAG
CACCAGCTCCTGCTCCCGCTCCTGCACCAGCACCAGCTCCAGCTCCTGCTCCTGCTCCTGCTCCTGCACC
TGCTCCAGCACCAGCTCCAGCACCAGCTCCTGCTCCTGCACCAGCACCTGCACCTGCACCTGCTCCAGCA
CCTGCTCCTGCTCCTGCACCAGCACCAGCTCCTGCACCTGCTCCTGCTCCTGCTCCTGCACCAGCACCTG
CACCTGCTCCTGCTCCTGCTCCTGCTCCTGCTCCTGCACCTGCTCCAGAGCAGAAACTCATCTCAGAAGA
GGATCTGGCAGCAAATGATATCCTGGATTACAAGGATGACGACGATAAGTAAAGATCTAACCCAGCTTTC
TTGTACAAAGTGGTGATGGGCTGCAGGAATTCGATATCAAGCTTATCGATACCGTCGACCTCGAGTCATG
TAATTAGTTATGTCACGCTTACATTCACGCCCTCCCCCCACATCCGCTCTAACCGAAAAGGAAGGAGTTA
GACAACCTGAAGTCTAGGTCCCTATTTATTTTTTTATAGTTATGTTAGTATTAAGAACGTTATTTATATT
TCAAATTTTTCTTTTTTTTCTGTACAGACGCGTGTACGCATGTAACATTATACTGAAAACCTTGCTTGAG
AAGGTTTTGGGACGCTCGAAGGCTTTAATTTGCGGCCGGTACCCAATTCGCCCTATAGTGAGTCGTATTA
CGCGCGCTCACTGGCCGTCGTTTTACAACGTCGTGACTGGGAAAACCCTGGCGTTACCCAACTTAATCGC
CTTGCAGCACATCCCCCTTTCGCCAGCTGGCGTAATAGCGAAGAGGCCCGCACCGATCGCCCTTCCCAAC
AGTTGCGCAGCCTGAATGGCGAATGGCGCG
[124 nt withheld, positions 4231-4354]
C
[91 nt withheld, positions 4356-4446]
A
[49 nt withheld, positions 4448-4496]
CCTTTGACGTTGGAGTCCACGTTCTTT
[37 nt withheld, positions 4524-4560]
ACCCTATCTCGGTCTATTCTTTTGATTTATAAGGGATTTTGCCGATTTCGGCCTATTGGTTAAAAAATGA
GCTGATTTAACAAAAATTTAACGCGAATTTTAACAAAATATTAACGTTTACAATTTCCTGATGCGGTATT
TTCTCCTTACGCATCTGTGCGGTATTTCACACCGCATAGGGTAATAACTGATATAATTAAATTGAAGCTC
TAATTTGTGAGTTTAGTATACATGCATTTACTTATAATACAGTTTTTTAGTTTTGCTGGCCGCATCTTCT
CAAATATGCTTCCCAGCCTGCTTTTCTGTAACGTTCACCCTCTACCTTAGCATCCCTTCCCTTTGCAAAT
AGTCCTCTTCCAACAATAATAATGTCAGATCCTGTAGAGACCACATCATCCACGGTTCTATACTGTTGAC
CCAATGCGTCTCCCTTGTCATCTAAACCCACACCGGGTGTCATAATCAACCAATCGTAACCTTCATCTCT
TCCACCCATGTCTCTTTGAGCAATAAAGCCGATAACAAAATCTTTGTCGCTCTTCGCAATGTCAACAGTA
CCCTTAGTATATTCTCCAGTAGATAGGGAGCCCTTGCATGACAATTCTGCTAACATCAAAAGGCCTCTAG
GTTCCTTTGTTACTTCTTCTGCCGCCTGCTTCAAACCGCTAACAATACCTGGGCCCACCACACCGTGTGC
ATTCGTAATGTCTGCCCATTCTGCTATTCTGTATACACCCGCAGAGTACTGCAATTTGACTGTATTACCA
ATGTCAGCAAATTTTCTGTCTTCGAAGAGTAAAAAATTGTACTTGGCGGATAATGCCTTTAGCGGCTTAA
CTGTGCCCTCCATGGAAAAATCAGTCAAGATATCCACATGTGTTTTTAGTAAACAAATTTTGGGACCTAA
TGCTTCAACTAACTCCAGTAATTCCTTGGTGGTACGAACATCCAATGAAGCACACAAGTTTGTTTGCTTT
TCGTGCATGATATTAAATAGCTTGGCAGCAACAGGACTAGGATGAGTAGCAGCACGTTCCTTATATGTAG
CTTTCGACATGATTTATCTTCGTTTCCTGCAGGTTTTTGTTCTGTGCAGTTGGGTTAAGAATACTGGGCA
ATTTCATGTTTCTTCAACACTACATATGCGTATATATACCAATCTAAGTCTGTGCTCCTTCCTTCGTTCT
TCCTTCTGTTCGGAGATTACCGAATCAAAAAAATTTCAAAGAAACCGAAATCAAAAAAAAGAATAAAAAA
AAAATGATGAATTGAATTGAAAAGCTGTGGTATGGTGCACTCTCAGTACAATCTGCTCTGATGCCGCATA
GTTAAGCCAGCCCCGACACCCGCCAACACCCGCTGACGCGCCCTGACGGGCTTGTCTGCTCCCGGCATCC
GCTTACAGACAAGCTGTGACCGTCTCCGGGAGCTGCATGTGTCAGAGGTTTTCACCGTCATCACCGAAAC
GCGCGA
