>Addgene plasmid #84902 | pAG416-Gal-PA50 | addgene partial sequence | sequence record 166512 | T7 5'-TAATACGACTCACTATAGGG-3'
AGCCTTCGAGCGTCCCAAAACCTTCTCAAGCAAGGTTTTCAGTATAATGTTACATGCGTACACGCGTCTG
TACAGAAAAAAAAGAAAAATTTGAAATATAAATAACGTTCTTAATACTAACATAACTATAAAAAAATAAA
TAGGGACCTAGACTTCAGGTTGTCTAACTCCTTCCTTTTCGGTTAGAGCGGATGTGGGGGGAGGGCGTGA
ATGTAAGCGTGACATAACTAATTACATGACTCGAGGTCGACGGTATCGATAAGCTTGATATCGAATTCCT
GCAGCCCATCACCACTTTGTACAAGAAAGCTGGGTTAGATCTTTACTTATCGTCGTCATCCTTGTAATCC
AGGATATCATTTGCTGCCAGATCCTCTTCTGAGATGAGTTTCTGCTCTGGAGCAGGTGCAGGAGCAGGAG
CAGGAGCAGGAGCAGGAGCAGGTGCAGGTGCTGGTGCAGGAGCAGGAGCAGGAGCAGGTGCAGGAGCTGG
TGCTGGTGCAGGAGCAGGAGCAGGTGCTGGAGCAGGTGCAGGTGCAGGTGCTGGTGCAGGAGCAGGAGCT
GGTGCTGGAGCTGGTGCTGGAGCAGGTGCAGGAGCAGGAGCAGGAGCAGGAGCTGGAGCTGGTGCTGGTG
