>Addgene plasmid #84902 | pAG416-Gal-PA50 | addgene partial sequence | sequence record 166525 | T3 5'-GCAATTAACCCTCACTAAAGG-3'
AAGCCGCCGAGCGGGTGACAGCCCTCCGAAGGAAGACTCTCCTCCGTGCGTCCTCGTCTTCACCGGTCGC
GTTCCTGAAACGCAGATGTGCCTCGCGCCGCACTGCTCCGAACAATAAAGATTCTACAATACTAGCTTTT
ATGGTTATGAAGAGGAAAAATTGGCAGTAACCTGGCCCCACAAACCTTCAAATGAACGAATCAAATTAAC
AACCATAGGATGATAATGCGATTAGTTTTTTAGCCTTATTTCTGGGGTAATTAATCAGCGAAGCGATGAT
TTTTGATCTATTAACAGATATATAAATGCAAAAACTGCATAACCACTTTAACTAATACTTTCAACATTTT
CNNNTTGTATTACTTCTTATTCAAATGTAATAAAAGTATCAACAAAAAATTGTTAATATACCTCTATACT
TTAACGTCAAGGAGAAAAAACCCCGGATTCTAGAACTAGTGGATCCCCCATCACAAGTTTGTACAAAAAA
GCAGGCTTCGAATTCACCATGGCACCTGCTCCAGCACCTGCACCTGCACC
